Addgene plasmid #76771: BUB1 gRNA (BRDN0001148548)
Purpose: 3rd generation lentiviral gRNA plasmid targeting human BUB1
Depositing lab: John Doench & David Root. Depositing organization: Broad Institute. Publication: Optimized sgRNA design to maximize activity and minimize off-target effects of CRISPR-Cas9. Doench JG, Fusi N, Sullender M, Hegde M, Vaimberg EW, Donovan KF, Smith I, Tothova Z, Wilen C, Orchard R, Virgin HW, Listgarten J, Root DE. Nat Biotechnol. 2016 Jan 18. doi: 10.1038/nbt.3437. PubMed 26780180.
Backbone
  Vector backbone: lentiGuide-Puro
  Backbone manufacturer: Zhang Lab (Addgene plasmid # 52963)
  Vector type: Mammalian Expression, Lentiviral, CRISPR
  Selectable markers: Puromycin
Growth in bacteria
  Bacterial resistance: Ampicillin, 100 μg/mL
  Growth temperature: 37°C
  Growth strain: DH5alpha
  Copy number: High Copy
Gene/Insert
  Gene/Insert name: BUB1 (alt names: BUB1; NM_001278616.1)
  gRNA/shRNA sequence: GGTAGCAAAACAGTGTACCC
  Species: H. sapiens (human)
  Entrez Gene: BUB1 (a.k.a. BUB1A, BUB1L, hBUB1)
  Promoter: hU6
  Cloning method: Unknown
  Sequencing primers: 5′ U6-F; 3′ pS2-R
Terms and licenses: Academic/Nonprofit Terms; Industry Terms: Not Available to Industry
Depositor comments: The gRNA was designed to target the following Genbank reference sequence(s): NM_001278616.1,NM_001278617.1,NM_004336.4. Note that this plasmid does NOT contain Cas9. It should be used in conjunction with lentiCas9-Blast (Addgene #52962) or otherwise with cell lines already expressing Cas9. Browse the full kinome gRNA library at http://www.addgene.org/pooled-library/broadgpp-human-kinome/ or visit http://www.broadinstitute.org/rnai/public/ for detailed protocols and information.
How to cite: BUB1 gRNA (BRDN0001148548) was a gift from John Doench & David Root (Addgene plasmid # 76771 ; http://n2t.net/addgene:76771 ; RRID:Addgene_76771)
