[The description below was written by a language model from this plasmid's Addgene catalogue record and pLannotate feature annotations shown in this document.]
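Description:
BUB1 gRNA (BRDN0001148548) is a third-generation lentiviral transfer plasmid built on the lentiGuide-Puro backbone that delivers a single CRISPR guide RNA against human BUB1, a kinase gene. The assembled sequence is 8,323 nt. In bacteria it is maintained at high copy from a ColE1/pUC-type origin and selected through the β-lactamase (AmpR) gene. The backbone also contains an f1 origin, an SV40 origin and poly(A) signal, and remnants of a lac/T7/T3 cloning region.

The viral genome is framed by an RSV promoter fused to a truncated HIV-1 5' LTR, which makes genomic RNA production in packaging cells Tat-independent, and a self-inactivating ΔU3 3' LTR, which silences LTR-driven transcription after integration. Between the LTRs lie the Ψ packaging signal with a partial gag fragment, the Rev response element for nuclear export of the unspliced genome, and a cPPT/CTS that aids nuclear import. Two expression units make up the payload. A human U6 RNA polymerase III promoter drives the BUB1-specific spacer fused to the Streptococcus pyogenes Cas9 guide scaffold. Downstream, an EF-1α core promoter with its intron A expresses puromycin N-acetyltransferase for selection of transduced mammalian cells, followed by a WPRE that enhances transcript expression.

The guide was designed against several BUB1 RefSeq transcripts and belongs to a human kinome gRNA collection produced under optimized sgRNA design rules. The plasmid does not encode Cas9, so it is meant to be used with a separate Cas9 lentivector or in cells that already express Cas9, typically for BUB1 knockout studies.
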