Features (pLannotate 1.2.2; 29 found; start..end, strand, type, name):
     14..80      +  CDS            small t antigen (fragment): SV40 (simian virus 40) small t antigen
    106..317     +  promoter       EF-1α core promoter: core promoter for human elongation factor EF-1α
    318..1256    +  intron         EF-1α intron A: intron upstream of the start codon of human EF-1α
   1278..1877    +  CDS            PuroR (fragment): puromycin N-acetyltransferase; pac from Streptomyces; confers resistance to puromycin
   1893..2481    +  misc_feature   WPRE: woodchuck hepatitis virus posttranscriptional regulatory element
   2532..2551    +  misc_feature   cPPT/CTS (fragment): central polypurine tract and central termination sequence of HIV-1
   2553..2786    +  LTR            3' LTR (ΔU3): self-inactivating 3' long terminal repeat (LTR) from HIV-1
   2864..2985    +  polyA_signal   SV40 poly(A) signal: SV40 polyadenylation signal
   3025..3160    +  rep_origin     SV40 ori: SV40 origin of replication
   3181..3199    -  promoter       T7 promoter: promoter for bacteriophage T7 RNA polymerase
   3207..3362    +  CDS            lacZα (fragment): LacZα fragment of β-galactosidase; lacZ fragment
   3367..3795    +  rep_origin     f1 ori (sequence partly withheld): f1 bacteriophage origin of replication; arrow indicates direction of (+) strand synthesis
   3848..3952    +  promoter       AmpR promoter: bla
   3953..4813    +  CDS            AmpR: β-lactamase; bla; confers resistance to ampicillin, carbenicillin, and related antibiotics
   4984..5572    +  rep_origin     ori: high-copy-number ColE1/pMB1/pBR322/pUC origin of replication
   5755..5847    +  CDS            lacI (fragment): lac repressor; lacI; The lac repressor binds to the lac operator to inhibit transcription in E. coli. This inhibition can be relieved by adding lactose or isopropyl-β-D-thiogalactopyranoside (IPTG).
   5860..5881    +  protein_bind   CAP binding site: CAP binding activates transcription in the presence of cAMP. E. coli catabolite activator protein
   5896..5926    +  promoter       lac promoter: promoter for the E. coli lac operon
   5934..5950    +  protein_bind   lac operator: The lac repressor binds to the lac operator to inhibit transcription in E. coli. This inhibition can be relieved by adding lactose or isopropyl-β-D-thiogalactopyranoside (IPTG). lac repressor encoded by lacI
   5995..6013    +  promoter       T3 promoter: promoter for bacteriophage T3 RNA polymerase
   6041..6267    +  promoter       RSV promoter: Rous sarcoma virus enhancer/promoter
   6268..6448    +  LTR            5' LTR (truncated): truncated 5' long terminal repeat (LTR) from HIV-1
   6495..6620    +  misc_feature   HIV-1 Ψ: packaging signal of human immunodeficiency virus type 1
   6604..6967    +  CDS            HIV-1 gag (fragment): gag protein from human immunodeficiency virus 1; gag
   7113..7346    +  misc_feature   RRE: The Rev response element (RRE) of HIV-1 allows for Rev-dependent mRNA export from the nucleus to the cytoplasm.
   7723..7749    +  CDS            Rev (fragment): human immunodeficiency virus 1 (HIV-1) Rev protein; rev; enhances nuclear export of unspliced and incompletely spliced viral mRNAs
   7753..7993    +  promoter       U6 promoter: RNA polymerase III promoter for human U6 snRNA
   8023..8098    +  misc_RNA       gRNA scaffold: guide RNA scaffold for the Streptococcus pyogenes CRISPR/Cas9 system
   8154..8271    +  misc_feature   cPPT/CTS: central polypurine tract and central termination sequence of HIV-1
>Addgene plasmid #76771 | BUB1 gRNA (BRDN0001148548) | addgene full sequence | sequence record 186474 | Addgene Assembled Sequence
CCCGGGTGCAAAGATGGATAAAGTTTTAAACAGAGAGGAATCTTTGCAGCTAATGGACCTTCTAGGTCTT
GAAAGGAGTGGGAATTGGCTCCGGTGCCCGTCAGTGGGCAGAGCGCACATCGCCCACAGTCCCCGAGAAG
TTGGGGGGAGGGGTCGGCAATTGATCCGGTGCCTAGAGAAGGTGGCGCGGGGTAAACTGGGAAAGTGATG
TCGTGTACTGGCTCCGCCTTTTTCCCGAGGGTGGGGGAGAACCGTATATAAGTGCAGTAGTCGCCGTGAA
CGTTCTTTTTCGCAACGGGTTTGCCGCCAGAACACAGGTAAGTGCCGTGTGTGGTTCCCGCGGGCCTGGC
CTCTTTACGGGTTATGGCCCTTGCGTGCCTTGAATTACTTCCACCTGGCTGCAGTACGTGATTCTTGATC
CCGAGCTTCGGGTTGGAAGTGGGTGGGAGAGTTCGAGGCCTTGCGCTTAAGGAGCCCCTTCGCCTCGTGC
TTGAGTTGAGGCCTGGCCTGGGCGCTGGGGCCGCCGCGTGCGAATCTGGTGGCACCTTCGCGCCTGTCTC
GCTGCTTTCGATAAGTCTCTAGCCATTTAAAATTTTTGATGACCTGCTGCGACGCTTTTTTTCTGGCAAG
ATAGTCTTGTAAATGCGGGCCAAGATCTGCACACTGGTATTTCGGTTTTTGGGGCCGCGGGCGGCGACGG
GGCCCGTGCGTCCCAGCGCACATGTTCGGCGAGGCGGGGCCTGCGAGCGCGGCCACCGAGAATCGGACGG
GGGTAGTCTCAAGCTGGCCGGCCTGCTCTGGTGCCTGGCCTCGCGCCGCCGTGTATCGCCCCGCCCTGGG
CGGCAAGGCTGGCCCGGTCGGCACCAGTTGCGTGAGCGGAAAGATGGCCGCTTCCCGGCCCTGCTGCAGG
GAGCTCAAAATGGAGGACGCGGCGCTCGGGAGAGCGGGCGGGTGAGTCACCCACACAAAGGAAAAGGGCC
TTTCCGTCCTCAGCCGTCGCTTCATGTGACTCCACGGAGTACCGGGCGCCGTCCAGGCACCTCGATTAGT
TCTCGAGCTTTTGGAGTACGTCGTCTTTAGGTTGGGGGGAGGGGTTTTATGCGATGGAGTTTCCCCACAC
TGAGTGGGTGGAGACTGAAGTTAGGCCAGCTTGGCACTTGATGTAATTCTCCTTGGAATTTGCCCTTTTT
GAGTTTGGATCTTGGTTCATTCTCAAGCCTCAGACAGTGGTTCAAAGTTTTTTTCTTCCATTTCAGGTGT
CGTGACGTACGGCCACCATGACCGAGTACAAGCCCACGGTGCGCCTCGCCACCCGCGACGACGTCCCCAG
GGCCGTACGCACCCTCGCCGCCGCGTTCGCCGACTACCCCGCCACGCGCCACACCGTCGATCCGGACCGC
CACATCGAGCGGGTCACCGAGCTGCAAGAACTCTTCCTCACGCGCGTCGGGCTCGACATCGGCAAGGTGT
GGGTCGCGGACGACGGCGCCGCCGTGGCGGTCTGGACCACGCCGGAGAGCGTCGAAGCGGGGGCGGTGTT
CGCCGAGATCGGCCCGCGCATGGCCGAGTTGAGCGGTTCCCGGCTGGCCGCGCAGCAACAGATGGAAGGC
CTCCTGGCGCCGCACCGGCCCAAGGAGCCCGCGTGGTTCCTGGCCACCGTCGGAGTCTCGCCCGACCACC
AGGGCAAGGGTCTGGGCAGCGCCGTCGTGCTCCCCGGAGTGGAGGCGGCCGAGCGCGCCGGGGTGCCCGC
CTTCCTGGAGACCTCCGCGCCCCGCAACCTCCCCTTCTACGAGCGGCTCGGCTTCACCGTCACCGCCGAC
GTCGAGGTGCCCGAAGGACCGCGCACCTGGTGCATGACCCGCAAGCCCGGTGCCTGAACGCGTTAAGTCG
ACAATCAACCTCTGGATTACAAAATTTGTGAAAGATTGACTGGTATTCTTAACTATGTTGCTCCTTTTAC
GCTATGTGGATACGCTGCTTTAATGCCTTTGTATCATGCTATTGCTTCCCGTATGGCTTTCATTTTCTCC
TCCTTGTATAAATCCTGGTTGCTGTCTCTTTATGAGGAGTTGTGGCCCGTTGTCAGGCAACGTGGCGTGG
TGTGCACTGTGTTTGCTGACGCAACCCCCACTGGTTGGGGCATTGCCACCACCTGTCAGCTCCTTTCCGG
GACTTTCGCTTTCCCCCTCCCTATTGCCACGGCGGAACTCATCGCCGCCTGCCTTGCCCGCTGCTGGACA
GGGGCTCGGCTGTTGGGCACTGACAATTCCGTGGTGTTGTCGGGGAAATCATCGTCCTTTCCTTGGCTGC
TCGCCTGTGTTGCCACCTGGATTCTGCGCGGGACGTCCTTCTGCTACGTCCCTTCGGCCCTCAATCCAGC
GGACCTTCCTTCCCGCGGCCTGCTGCCGGCTCTGCGGCCTCTTCCGCGTCTTCGCCTTCGCCCTCAGACG
AGTCGGATCTCCCTTTGGGCCGCCTCCCCGCGTCGACTTTAAGACCAATGACTTACAAGGCAGCTGTAGA
TCTTAGCCACTTTTTAAAAGAAAAGGGGGGACTGGAAGGGCTAATTCACTCCCAACGAAGACAAGATCTG
CTTTTTGCTTGTACTGGGTCTCTCTGGTTAGACCAGATCTGAGCCTGGGAGCTCTCTGGCTAACTAGGGA
ACCCACTGCTTAAGCCTCAATAAAGCTTGCCTTGAGTGCTTCAAGTAGTGTGTGCCCGTCTGTTGTGTGA
CTCTGGTAACTAGAGATCCCTCAGACCCTTTTAGTCAGTGTGGAAAATCTCTAGCAGTACGTATAGTAGT
TCATGTCATCTTATTATTCAGTATTTATAACTTGCAAAGAAATGAATATCAGAGAGTGAGAGGAACTTGT
TTATTGCAGCTTATAATGGTTACAAATAAAGCAATAGCATCACAAATTTCACAAATAAAGCATTTTTTTC
ACTGCATTCTAGTTGTGGTTTGTCCAAACTCATCAATGTATCTTATCATGTCTGGCTCTAGCTATCCCGC
CCCTAACTCCGCCCATCCCGCCCCTAACTCCGCCCAGTTCCGCCCATTCTCCGCCCCATGGCTGACTAAT
TTTTTTTATTTATGCAGAGGCCGAGGCCGCCTCGGCCTCTGAGCTATTCCAGAAGTAGTGAGGAGGCTTT
TTTGGAGGCCTAGGGACGTACCCAATTCGCCCTATAGTGAGTCGTATTACGCGCGCTCACTGGCCGTCGT
TTTACAACGTCGTGACTGGGAAAACCCTGGCGTTACCCAACTTAATCGCCTTGCAGCACATCCCCCTTTC
GCCAGCTGGCGTAATAGCGAAGAGGCCCGCACCGATCGCCCTTCCCAACAGTTGCGCAGCCTGAATGGCG
AATGGG
[124 nt withheld, positions 3367-3490]
C
[91 nt withheld, positions 3492-3582]
A
[49 nt withheld, positions 3584-3632]
CCTTTGACGTTGGAGTCCACGTTCTTT
[37 nt withheld, positions 3660-3696]
ACCCTATCTCGGTCTATTCTTTTGATTTATAAGGGATTTTGCCGATTTCGGCCTATTGGTTAAAAAATGA
GCTGATTTAACAAAAATTTAACGCGAATTTTAACAAAATATTAACGCTTACAATTTAGGTGGCACTTTTC
GGGGAAATGTGCGCGGAACCCCTATTTGTTTATTTTTCTAAATACATTCAAATATGTATCCGCTCATGAG
ACAATAACCCTGATAAATGCTTCAATAATATTGAAAAAGGAAGAGTATGAGTATTCAACATTTCCGTGTC
GCCCTTATTCCCTTTTTTGCGGCATTTTGCCTTCCTGTTTTTGCTCACCCAGAAACGCTGGTGAAAGTAA
AAGATGCTGAAGATCAGTTGGGTGCACGAGTGGGTTACATCGAACTGGATCTCAACAGCGGTAAGATCCT
TGAGAGTTTTCGCCCCGAAGAACGTTTTCCAATGATGAGCACTTTTAAAGTTCTGCTATGTGGCGCGGTA
TTATCCCGTATTGACGCCGGGCAAGAGCAACTCGGTCGCCGCATACACTATTCTCAGAATGACTTGGTTG
AGTACTCACCAGTCACAGAAAAGCATCTTACGGATGGCATGACAGTAAGAGAATTATGCAGTGCTGCCAT
AACCATGAGTGATAACACTGCGGCCAACTTACTTCTGACAACGATCGGAGGACCGAAGGAGCTAACCGCT
TTTTTGCACAACATGGGGGATCATGTAACTCGCCTTGATCGTTGGGAACCGGAGCTGAATGAAGCCATAC
CAAACGACGAGCGTGACACCACGATGCCTGTAGCAATGGCAACAACGTTGCGCAAACTATTAACTGGCGA
ACTACTTACTCTAGCTTCCCGGCAACAATTAATAGACTGGATGGAGGCGGATAAAGTTGCAGGACCACTT
CTGCGCTCGGCCCTTCCGGCTGGCTGGTTTATTGCTGATAAATCTGGAGCCGGTGAGCGTGGGTCTCGCG
GTATCATTGCAGCACTGGGGCCAGATGGTAAGCCCTCCCGTATCGTAGTTATCTACACGACGGGGAGTCA
GGCAACTATGGATGAACGAAATAGACAGATCGCTGAGATAGGTGCCTCACTGATTAAGCATTGGTAACTG
TCAGACCAAGTTTACTCATATATACTTTAGATTGATTTAAAACTTCATTTTTAATTTAAAAGGATCTAGG
TGAAGATCCTTTTTGATAATCTCATGACCAAAATCCCTTAACGTGAGTTTTCGTTCCACTGAGCGTCAGA
CCCCGTAGAAAAGATCAAAGGATCTTCTTGAGATCCTTTTTTTCTGCGCGTAATCTGCTGCTTGCAAACA
AAAAAACCACCGCTACCAGCGGTGGTTTGTTTGCCGGATCAAGAGCTACCAACTCTTTTTCCGAAGGTAA
CTGGCTTCAGCAGAGCGCAGATACCAAATACTGTTCTTCTAGTGTAGCCGTAGTTAGGCCACCACTTCAA
GAACTCTGTAGCACCGCCTACATACCTCGCTCTGCTAATCCTGTTACCAGTGGCTGCTGCCAGTGGCGAT
AAGTCGTGTCTTACCGGGTTGGACTCAAGACGATAGTTACCGGATAAGGCGCAGCGGTCGGGCTGAACGG
GGGGTTCGTGCACACAGCCCAGCTTGGAGCGAACGACCTACACCGAACTGAGATACCTACAGCGTGAGCT
ATGAGAAAGCGCCACGCTTCCCGAAGGGAGAAAGGCGGACAGGTATCCGGTAAGCGGCAGGGTCGGAACA
GGAGAGCGCACGAGGGAGCTTCCAGGGGGAAACGCCTGGTATCTTTATAGTCCTGTCGGGTTTCGCCACC
TCTGACTTGAGCGTCGATTTTTGTGATGCTCGTCAGGGGGGCGGAGCCTATGGAAAAACGCCAGCAACGC
GGCCTTTTTACGGTTCCTGGCCTTTTGCTGGCCTTTTGCTCACATGTTCTTTCCTGCGTTATCCCCTGAT
TCTGTGGATAACCGTATTACCGCCTTTGAGTGAGCTGATACCGCTCGCCGCAGCCGAACGACCGAGCGCA
GCGAGTCAGTGAGCGAGGAAGCGGAAGAGCGCCCAATACGCAAACCGCCTCTCCCCGCGCGTTGGCCGAT
TCATTAATGCAGCTGGCACGACAGGTTTCCCGACTGGAAAGCGGGCAGTGAGCGCAACGCAATTAATGTG
AGTTAGCTCACTCATTAGGCACCCCAGGCTTTACACTTTATGCTTCCGGCTCGTATGTTGTGTGGAATTG
TGAGCGGATAACAATTTCACACAGGAAACAGCTATGACCATGATTACGCCAAGCGCGCAATTAACCCTCA
CTAAAGGGAACAAAAGCTGGAGCTGCAAGCTTAATGTAGTCTTATGCAATACTCTTGTAGTCTTGCAACA
TGGTAACGATGAGTTAGCAACATGCCTTACAAGGAGAGAAAAAGCACCGTGCATGCCGATTGGTGGAAGT
AAGGTGGTACGATCGTGCCTTATTAGGAAGGCAACAGACGGGTCTGACATGGATTGGACGAACCACTGAA
TTGCCGCATTGCAGAGATATTGTATTTAAGTGCCTAGCTCGATACATAAACGGGTCTCTCTGGTTAGACC
AGATCTGAGCCTGGGAGCTCTCTGGCTAACTAGGGAACCCACTGCTTAAGCCTCAATAAAGCTTGCCTTG
AGTGCTTCAAGTAGTGTGTGCCCGTCTGTTGTGTGACTCTGGTAACTAGAGATCCCTCAGACCCTTTTAG
TCAGTGTGGAAAATCTCTAGCAGTGGCGCCCGAACAGGGACTTGAAAGCGAAAGGGAAACCAGAGGAGCT
CTCTCGACGCAGGACTCGGCTTGCTGAAGCGCGCACGGCAAGAGGCGAGGGGCGGCGACTGGTGAGTACG
CCAAAAATTTTGACTAGCGGAGGCTAGAAGGAGAGAGATGGGTGCGAGAGCGTCAGTATTAAGCGGGGGA
GAATTAGATCGCGATGGGAAAAAATTCGGTTAAGGCCAGGGGGAAAGAAAAAATATAAATTAAAACATAT
AGTATGGGCAAGCAGGGAGCTAGAACGATTCGCAGTTAATCCTGGCCTGTTAGAAACATCAGAAGGCTGT
AGACAAATACTGGGACAGCTACAACCATCCCTTCAGACAGGATCAGAAGAACTTAGATCATTATATAATA
CAGTAGCAACCCTCTATTGTGTGCATCAAAGGATAGAGATAAAAGACACCAAGGAAGCTTTAGACAAGAT
AGAGGAAGAGCAAAACAAAAGTAAGACCACCGCACAGCAAGCGGCCGCTGATCTTCAGACCTGGAGGAGG
AGATATGAGGGACAATTGGAGAAGTGAATTATATAAATATAAAGTAGTAAAAATTGAACCATTAGGAGTA
GCACCCACCAAGGCAAAGAGAAGAGTGGTGCAGAGAGAAAAAAGAGCAGTGGGAATAGGAGCTTTGTTCC
TTGGGTTCTTGGGAGCAGCAGGAAGCACTATGGGCGCAGCGTCAATGACGCTGACGGTACAGGCCAGACA
ATTATTGTCTGGTATAGTGCAGCAGCAGAACAATTTGCTGAGGGCTATTGAGGCGCAACAGCATCTGTTG
CAACTCACAGTCTGGGGCATCAAGCAGCTCCAGGCAAGAATCCTGGCTGTGGAAAGATACCTAAAGGATC
AACAGCTCCTGGGGATTTGGGGTTGCTCTGGAAAACTCATTTGCACCACTGCTGTGCCTTGGAATGCTAG
TTGGAGTAATAAATCTCTGGAACAGATTTGGAATCACACGACCTGGATGGAGTGGGACAGAGAAATTAAC
AATTACACAAGCTTAATACACTCCTTAATTGAAGAATCGCAAAACCAGCAAGAAAAGAATGAACAAGAAT
TATTGGAATTAGATAAATGGGCAAGTTTGTGGAATTGGTTTAACATAACAAATTGGCTGTGGTATATAAA
ATTATTCATAATGATAGTAGGAGGCTTGGTAGGTTTAAGAATAGTTTTTGCTGTACTTTCTATAGTGAAT
AGAGTTAGGCAGGGATATTCACCATTATCGTTTCAGACCCACCTCCCAACCCCGAGGGGACCCAGAGAGG
GCCTATTTCCCATGATTCCTTCATATTTGCATATACGATACAAGGCTGTTAGAGAGATAATTAGAATTAA
TTTGACTGTAAACACAAAGATATTAGTACAAAATACGTGACGTAGAAAGTAATAATTTCTTGGGTAGTTT
GCAGTTTTAAAATTATGTTTTAAAATGGACTATCATATGCTTACCGTAACTTGAAAGTATTTCGATTTCT
TGGCTTTATATATCTTGTGGAAAGGACGAAACACCGGGTAGCAAAACAGTGTACCCGTTTTAGAGCTAGA
AATAGCAAGTTAAAATAAGGCTAGTCCGTTATCAACTTGAAAAAGTGGCACCGAGTCGGTGCTTTTTTAA
GCTTGGCGTAACTAGATCTTGAGACAAATGGCAGTATTCATCCACAATTTTAAAAGAAAAGGGGGGATTG
GGGGGTACAGTGCAGGGGAAAGAATAGTAGACATAATAGCAACAGACATACAAACTAAAGAATTACAAAA
ACAAATTACAAAAATTCAAAATTTTCGGGTTTATTACAGGGACAGCAGAGATCCACTTTGGCGCCGGCTC
GAGGGGG
