>Addgene plasmid #76771 | BUB1 gRNA (BRDN0001148548) | depositor partial sequence | sequence record 144231 | Target Sequence
GGTAGCAAAACAGTGTACCC
