>Addgene plasmid #76771 | BUB1 gRNA (BRDN0001148548) | addgene partial sequence | sequence record 186473 | hU6-F
TAGAAAGTAATAATTTCTTGGGTAGTTTGCAGTTTTAAAATTATGTTTTAAAATGGACTATCATATGCTT
ACCGTAACTTGAAAGTATTTCGATTTCTTGGCTTTATATATCTTGTGGAAAGGACGAAACACCGGGTAGC
AAAACAGTGTACCCGTTTTAGAGCTAGAAATAGCAAGTTAAAATAAGGCTAGTCCGTTATCAACTTGAAA
AAGTGGCACCGAGTCGGTGCTTTTTTAAGCTTGGCGTAACTAGATCTTGAGACAAATGGCAGTATTCATC
CACAATTTTAAAAGAAAAGGGGGGATTGGGGGGTACAGTGCAGGGGAAAGAATAGTAGACATAATAGCAA
CAGACATACAAACTAAAGAATTACAAAAACAAATTACAAAAATTCAAAATTTTCGGGTTTATTACAGGGA
CAGCAGAGATCCACTTTGGCGCCGGCTCGAGGGGGCCCGGGTGCAAAGATGGATAAAGTTTTAAACAGAG
AGGAATCTTTGCAGCTAATGGACCTTCTAGGTCTTGAAAGGAGTGGGAATTGGCTCCGGTGCCCGTCAGT
GGGCAGAGCG
